>Addgene plasmid #242479 | DH-BB[5'SIN;181/25ORF] | addgene full sequence | sequence record 486660 | Addgene NGS Result
ACACTTCATCCTGGCCCGATGTCCGAAAGGAGAAACTCTGACGGTGGGATTCACTGACGGTAGGAAGATC
AGTCACTCATGTACGCACCCATTTCACCACGACCCTCCTGTGATAGGCCGGGAAAAATTTCATTCCCGAC
CGCAGCACGGTAGAGAACTACCTTGCAGCACGTACGCGCAGAGCACCGCTGCAACTGCCGAGGAGATAGA
GGTACATATGCCCCCAGACACCCCAGATCGCACATTGATGTCACAACAGTCCGGTAATGTAAAGATCACA
GTCAATAGTCAGACGGTGCGGTACAAGTGTAATTGCGGTGACTCAAATGAAGGACTAACCACTACAGACA
AAGTGATTAATAACTGCAAGGTTGATCAATGCCATGCCGCGGTCACCAATCACAAAAAATGGCAGTATAA
TTCCCCTCTGGTCCCGCGTAATGCTGAACTCGGGGACCGAAAAGGAAAAGTTCACATTCCGTTTCCTCTG
GCAAATGTGACATGCAGGGTGCCTAAGGCAAGGAACCCCACCGTGACGTACGGAAAAAACCAAGTCATCA
TGCTGCTGTATCCTGACCACCCAACGCTCCTGTCCTACCGGAATATGGGAGAAGAACCAAACTATCAAGA
AGAGTGGGTGACGCATAAGAAGGAGATCAGGTTAACCGTGCCGACTGAAGGGCTAGAGGTCACGTGGGGC
AACAACGAGCCGTACAAGTATTGGCCGCAGTTATCCACAAACGGTACAGCCCACGGCCACCCGCATGAGA
TAATTTTGTATTATTATGAGCTGTACCCTACTATGACTGTGGTAGTTGTGTCAGTGGCCTCGTTCGTACT
CCTGTCGATGGTGGGTGTGGCAGTGGGGATGTGCATGTGTGCACGACGCAGATGCATTACACCGTACGAA
CTGACACCAGGAGCTACCGTCCCTTTCCTGCTTAGCCTAATATGCTGCATTAGAACAGCTAAAGCGGCCA
CATACCAAGAGGCTGCGGTATACCTGTGGAACGAGCAGCAGCCTTTGTTTTGGCTGCAAGCCCTTATTCC
GCTGGCAGCCCTGATTGTCCTATGCAACTGTCTGAGACTCTTACCATGCTTTTGTAAAACGTTGACTTTT
TTAGCCGTAATGAGCGTCGGTGCCCACACTGTGAGCGCGTACGAACACGTAACAGTGATCCCGAACACGG
TGGGAGTACCGTATAAGACTCTAGTCAACAGACCGGGCTACAGCCCCATGGTACTGGAGATGGAGCTTCT
GTCAGTCACTTTGGAGCCAACGCTATCGCTTGATTACATCACGTGCGAGTATAAAACCGTCATCCCGTCT
CCGTACGTGAAATGCTGCGGTACAGCAGAGTGCAAGGACAAGAGCCTACCTGATTACAGCTGTAAGGTCT
TCACCGGCGTCTACCCATTCATGTGGGGCGGCGCCTACTGCTTCTGCGACACTGAAAATACGCAATTGAG
CGAAGCACATGTGGAGAAGTCCGAATCATGCAAAACAGAATTTGCATCAGCATATAGGGCTCATACCGCA
TCCGCATCAGCTAAGCTCCGCGTCCTTTACCAAGGAAATAATGTTACTGTATCTGCTTATGCAAACGGCG
ATCATGCCGTCACAGTTAAGGACGCTAAATTCATTGTGGGGCCAATGTCTTCAGCCTGGACACCTTTTGA
CAATAAAATCGTGGTGTACAAAGGCGACGTCTACAACATGGACTACCCGCCCTTCGGCGCAGGAAGACCA
GGACAATTTGGCGACATCCAAAGTCGCACGCCTGAGAGCGAAGACGTCTATGCTAACACACAACTGGTAC
TGCAGAGACCGTCCGCGGGTACGGTGCACGTGCCGTACTCTCAGGCACCATCTGGCTTCAAGTATTGGCT
AAAAGAACGAGGGGCGTCGCTGCAGCACACAGCACCATTTGGCTGTCAAATAGCAACAAACCCGGTAAGA
GCGATGAACTGCGCCGTAGGGAACATGCCTATCTCCATCGACATACCGGACGCGGCCTTCACTAGGGTCG
TCGACGCGCCATCTTTAACGGACATGTCGTGTGAGGTACCAGCCTGCACCCACTCCTCAGACTTTGGGGG
CGTAGCCATCATTAAATATGCAGCCAGCAAGAAAGGCAAGTGTGCGGTGCATTCGATGACTAACGCCGTC
ACTATTCGGGAAGCTGAAATAGAAGTAGAAGGGAACTCTCAGTTGCAAATCTCTTTTTCGACGGCCCTAG
CCAGCGCCGAATTCCGCGTACAAGTCTGTTCTACACAAGTACACTGTGCAGCCGAGTGCCATCCACCGAA
AGACCATATAGTCAATTACCCGGCGTCACACACCACCCTCGGGGTCCAAGACATTTCCGTTACGGCGATG
TCATGGGTGCAGAAGATCACGGGAGGTGTGGGACTGGTTGTCGCTGTTGCAGCACTGATCCTAATCGTGG
TGCTATGCGTGTCGTTTAGCAGGCACTAACCGCTACGCCCCAATGATCCGACCAGCAAAACTCGATGTAC
TTCCGAGGAACTGATGTGCATAATGCATCAGGCTGGTACATTAGATCCCCGCTTACCGCGGGCAATATAG
CAACACTAAAAACTCGATGTACTTCCGAGGAAGCGCAGTGCATAATGCTGCGCAGTGTTGCCACATAACC
ACTATATTAACCATTTATCTAGCGGACGCCAAAAACTCAATGTATTTCTGAGGAAGCGTGGTGCATAATG
CCACGCAGCGTCTGCATAACTTTTATTATTTCTTTTATTAATCAACAAAATTTTGTTTTTAACATTTCAA
AAAAAAAAAAAAAAAAAAAAAAAAAAAAAAAAGGGGAATTCCTCGAGGGGAATTAATTCTTGAAGACGAA
AGGGCCAGGTGGCACTTTTCGGGGAAATGTGCGCGGAACCCCTATTTGTTTATTTTTCTAAATACATTCA
AATATGTATCCGCTCATGAGACAATAACCCTGATAAATGCTTCAATAATATTGAAAAAGGAAGAGTATGA
GTATTCAACATTTCCGTGTCGCCCTTATTCCCTTTTTTGCGGCATTTTGCCTTCCTGTTTTTGCTCACCC
AGAAACGCTGGTGAAAGTAAAAGATGCTGAAGATCAGTTGGGTGCACGAGTGGGTTACATCGAACTGGAT
CTCAACAGCGGTAAGATCCTTGAGAGTTTTCGCCCCGAAGAACGTTTTCCAATGATGAGCACTTTTAAAG
TTCTGCTATGTGGCGCGGTATTATCCCGTGTTGACGCCGGGCAAGAGCAACTCGGTCGCCGCATACACTA
TTCTCAGAATGACTTGGTTGAGTACTCACCAGTCACAGAAAAGCATCTTACGGATGGCATGACAGTAAGA
GAATTATGCAGTGCTGCCATAACCATGAGTGATAACACTGCGGCCAACTTACTTCTGACAACGATCGGAG
GACCGAAGGAGCTAACCGCTTTTTTGCACAACATGGGGGATCATGTAACTCGCCTTGATCGTTGGGAACC
GGAGCTGAATGAAGCCATACCAAACGACGAGCGTGACACCACGATGCCTGTAGCAATGGCAACAACGTTG
CGCAAACTATTAACTGGCGAACTACTTACTCTAGCTTCCCGGCAACAATTAATAGACTGGATGGAGGCGG
ATAAAGTTGCAGGACCACTTCTGCGCTCGGCCCTTCCGGCTGGCTGGTTTATTGCTGATAAATCTGGAGC
CGGTGAGCGTGGGTCTCGCGGTATCATTGCAGCACTGGGGCCAGATGGTAAGCCCTCCCGTATCGTAGTT
ATCTACACGACGGGGAGTCAGGCAACTATGGATGAACGAAATAGACAGATCGCTGAGATAGGTGCCTCAC
TGATTAAGCATTGGTAACTGTCAGACCAAGTTTACTCATATATACTTTAGATTGATTTAAAACTTCATTT
TTAATTTAAAAGGATCTAGGTGAAGATCCTTTTTGATAATCTCATGACCAAAATCCCTTAACGTGAGTTT
TCGTTCCACTGAGCGTCAGACCCCGTAGAAAAGATTAAAGGATCTTCTTGAGATCCTTTTTTTCTGCGCG
TAATCTGCTGCTTGCAAACAAAAAAACCACCGCTACCAGCGGTGGTTTGTTTGCCGGATCAAGAGCTACC
AACTCTTTTTCCGAAGGTAACTGGCTTCAGCAGAGCGCAGATACCAAATACTGTCCTTCTAGTGTAGCCG
TAGTTAGGCCACCACTTCAAGAACTCTGTAGCACCGCCTACATACCTCGCTCTGCTAATCCTGTTACCAG
TGGCTGCTGCCAGTGGCGATAAGTCGTGTCTTACCGGGTTGGACTCAAGACGATAGTTACCGGATAAGGC
GCAGCGGTCGGGCTGAACGGGGGGTTCGTGCACACAGCCCAGCTTGGAGCGAACGACCTACACCGAACTG
AGATACCTACAGCGTGAGCTATGAGAAAGCGCCACGCTTCCCGAAGGGAGAAAGGCGGACAGGTATCCGG
TAAGCGGCAGGGTCGGAACAGGAGAGCGCACGAGGGAGCTTCCAGGGGGAAACGCCTGGTATCTTTATAG
TCCTGTCGGGTTTCGCCACCTCTGACTTGAGCGTCGATTTTTGTGATGCTCGTCAGGGGGGCGGAGCCTA
TGGAAAAACGCCAGCAACGCGAGCTCGTATGGACATATTGTCGTTAGAACGCGGCTACAATTAATACATA
ACCTTATGTATCATACACATACGATTTAGGTGACACTATAGATTGACGGCGTAGTACACACTATTGAATC
AAACAGCCGACCAATTGCACTACCATCACAATGGAGAAGCCAGTAGTAAACGTAGACGTAGACCCCCAGA
GTCCGTTTGTCGTGCAACTGCAAAAAAGCTTCCCGCAATTTGAGGTAGTAGCACAGCAGGTCACTCCAAA
TGACCATGCTAATGCCAGAGCATTTTCGCATCTGGCCAGTAAACTAATCGAGCTGGAGGTTCCTACCACA
GCGACGATCTTGGACATAGGCAGCGCACCGGCTCGTAGAATGTTTTCCGAGCACCAGTATCATTGTGTCT
GCCCCATGCGTAGTCCAGAAGACCCGGACCGCATGATGAAATATGCCAGTAAACTGGCGGAAAAAGCGTG
CAAGATTACAAACAAGAACTTGCATGAGAAGATTAAGGATCTCCGGGATCCCCTGAAAAGGCTGTTTAAG
TTGGGTAAACCGCTCCCAGCCGACGACGAGCAAGACGAAGACAGAAGACGCGCTCTGCTAGATGAAACAA
AGGCGTGGTTTAGAGTAGGTATAACAGGCACTTTAGCAGTGGCCGTGACGACCCGGTATGAGGTAGACAA
TATTACACCTGTCCTACTGGCATTGAGAACTTTTGCCCAGAGCAAAAGAGCATTCCAAGCCATCAGAGGG
GAAATAAAGCATCTCTACGGTGGTCCTAAATAGTCAGCATAGTACATTTCATCTGACTAATACTACAACA
CCACCACCATGGAGTTTATCCCAACCCAAACTTTCTACAATAGGAGGTACCAGCCTCGACCTTGGACTCC
GCGCCCTACTATCCAAGTTATCAGACCCAGACCGCGTCCGCAAAGGAAAGCCGGGCAACTTGCCCAGCTG
ATCTCAGCAGTTAATAAACTGACAATGCGCGCGGTACCTCAACAGAAGCCGCGCAAGAATCGGAAGAATA
AGAAGCAAAAGCAAAAGCAGCAGGCGCCACGAAACAACATGAATCAAAAGAAGCAGCCCCCTAAAAAGAA
ACCGGCTCAAAAGAAAAAGAAGCCGGGCCGTAGAGAGAGAATGTGCATGAAAATCGAAAATGATTGCATC
TTCGAAGTCAAGCATGAAGGTAAGGTAACAGGTTACGCGTGCTTGGTAGGGGACAAAGTAATGAAGCCAG
CACACGTAAAGGGGACCATCGATAATGCGGACCTGGCCAAATTGGCCTTCAAGCGGTCATCTAAGTACGA
CCTTGAATGCGCGCAGATACCCGTGCACATGAAGTCCGACGCTTCGAAGTTCACCCATGAGAAACCGGAG
GGGTACTACAACTGGCACCACGGAGCAGTACAGTACTCAGGAGGCCGGTTCACCATCCCTACAGGTGCGG
GCAAACCAGGGGACAGCGGTAGACCGATCTTCGACAACAAGGGGCGCGTGGTGGCCATAGTTTTAGGAGG
AGCTAATGAAGGAGCCCGTACAGCCCTCTCGGTGGTGACCTGGAACAAAGACATCGTCACGAAAATCACC
CCTGAGGGGGCCGAAGAGTGGAGTCTTGCCATTCCAGTTATGTGCCTGCTGGCAAATACCACGTTCCCCT
GCTCCCAGCCCCCTTGCACACCCTGCTGCTACGAAAAAGAGCCGGAGAAAACCCTGCGCATGCTAGAAGA
CAACGTCATGAGCCCCGGGTACTATCAGCTGCTACAAGCATCCTTAACATGTTCTCCCCGCCGCCAGCGA
CGCAGTATTAAGGACAACTTCAATGTCTATAAAGCCATAAGACCGTACCTAGCTCACTGTCCCGACTGTG
GAGAAGGGCACTCGTGCCATAGTCCCGTAGCGCTAGAACGCATCAGAAACGAAGCGACAGACGGGACGCT
GAAAATCCAGGTTTCCTTGCAAATCGGAATAAAGACGGATGATAGCCATGATTGGACCAAGCTGCGTTAC
ATGGACAATCATATGCCAGCAGACGCAGAGAGGGCCAGGCTATTTGTAAGAACGTCAGCACCGTGCACGA
TTACTGGAACAATGGG
Features (pLannotate 1.2.2; 7 found; start..end, strand, type, name):
   2902..3006    +  promoter       AmpR promoter: bla
   3007..3867    +  CDS            AmpR: β-lactamase; bla; confers resistance to ampicillin, carbenicillin, and related antibiotics
   4038..4626    +  rep_origin     ori: high-copy-number ColE1/pMB1/pBR322/pUC origin of replication
   4714..4732    +  promoter       SP6 promoter: promoter for bacteriophage SP6 RNA polymerase
   4731..5010    +  ncRNA          Toga 5 CRE: Accession: RF00470 - Togavirus 5' plus strand cis-regulatory element
   5157..5420    +  CDS            POLN_SINDV (fragment): Experimental evidence at protein level: Swiss-Prot protein existence level 1. [RNA-directed RNA polymerase nsP4]: RNA dependent RNA polymerase (PubMed:8107248, PubMed:7517863, PubMed:19036396). Replicates genomic and antigenomic RNA by recognizing replications specific signals. The early replication complex formed by the polyprotein P123 and nsP4 synthesizes minus-strand RNAs (PubMed:8107248, PubMed:7517863, PubMed:2529379). The late replication complex composed of fully processed nsP1-nsP4 is responsible for the production of genomic and subgenomic plus-strand RNAs (PubMed:8107248, PubMed:751
   5469..2476    +  CDS            POLS_CHIKS (across the origin): Experimental evidence at protein level: Swiss-Prot protein existence level 1. [Spike glycoprotein E1]: Class II viral fusion protein. Fusion activity is inactive as long as E1 is bound to E2 in mature virion. After virus attachment to target cell and endocytosis, acidification of the endosome would induce dissociation of E1/E2 heterodimer and concomitant trimerization of the E1 subunits. This E1 trimer is fusion active, and promotes release of viral nucleocapsid in cytoplasm after endosome and viral membrane fusion. Efficient fusion requires the presence of cholesterol and sphingolipid in the
