[The description below was written by a language model from this plasmid's Addgene catalogue record and pLannotate feature annotations shown in this document.]
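Description:
DH-BB[5'SIN;181/25ORF] is a defective-helper plasmid built on a pSIN (Sindbis virus) backbone and used to make Chikungunya virus-pseudotyped, propagation-incompetent Sindbis virus particles. It is about 6.7 kb. In E. coli it is maintained as a high-copy plasmid through a ColE1/pUC-type origin and is selected with ampicillin via the bla β-lactamase gene and its native promoter.

The functional cassette is an in vitro transcription unit. An SP6 bacteriophage promoter sits directly upstream of the Sindbis 5' end, annotated as the togavirus 5' plus-strand cis-regulatory element, which the viral replicase needs to recognise the RNA as a template. This is followed by a short fragment matching the C-terminal part of Sindbis nsP4. In alphavirus genomes this region overlaps the subgenomic promoter, although that promoter is not annotated separately here. Downstream lies the full structural polyprotein open reading frame of the attenuated Chikungunya virus 181/25 strain, annotated as spanning the plasmid numbering origin. By general alphavirus organisation this polyprotein comprises capsid and the envelope glycoproteins, including E2 and the E1 fusion protein. No intact non-structural polyprotein is annotated, so the helper RNA would depend on replicase supplied in trans. The 3' viral sequences and any linearisation site are not annotated.

In use, helper RNA of this kind is introduced into packaging cells together with a Sindbis replicon RNA carrying the payload. The replicon provides the replicase, and the helper provides the Chikungunya structural proteins that package it, giving particles that infect cells but cannot spread. The associated publication applies such vectors to cell type-specific barcoded mapping of neuronal projections in the mouse midbrain dopaminergic system.
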