Addgene plasmid #242479: DH-BB[5'SIN;181/25ORF]
Purpose: Helper plasmid to produce CHIKV-pseudotyped propogation incompetent Sindbis virus
Depositing lab: Justus Kebschull. Depositing organization: Johns Hopkins University and School of Medicine. Publication: Mapping the projectional architecture of the mouse midbrain dopaminergic system using cell type-specific barcoding. Kim H, Xu C, Washington C, Lowmann M, Kebschull JM. bioRxiv 2025.06.25.661405; doi: https://doi.org/10.1101/2025.06.25.661405.
Backbone
  Vector backbone: pSIN
  Vector type: Sindbis virus helper construct
Growth in bacteria
  Bacterial resistance: Ampicillin, 100 μg/mL
  Growth temperature: 37°C
  Growth strain: DH5alpha
  Copy number: High Copy
Gene/Insert
  Gene/Insert name: Chikungunya virus 181/25 strain structural proteins
  GenBank ID: MW473668.1
Terms and licenses: Academic/Nonprofit Terms; Industry Terms: Not Available to Industry
Depositor comments: Please visit https://doi.org/10.1101/2025.06.25.661405 for bioRxiv preprint.
How to cite: DH-BB[5'SIN;181/25ORF] was a gift from Justus Kebschull (Addgene plasmid # 242479 ; http://n2t.net/addgene:242479 ; RRID:Addgene_242479)
